Addgene plasmid #157509: pD649-HAsp-NCAM2-COMP5AP-AviTag-9xHis
Purpose: Mammalian expression of cell-surface protein extracellular domain fused to COMP5AP-AviTag-9xHis. Protein is secreted from cells.
Depositing lab: Chris Garcia. Depositing organization: Stanford University. Publication: A Human IgSF Cell-Surface Interactome Reveals a Complex Network of Protein-Protein Interactions. Wojtowicz WM, Vielmetter J, Fernandes RA, Siepe DH, Eastman CL, Chisholm GB, Cox S, Klock H, Anderson PW, Rue SM, Miller JJ, Glaser SM, Bragstad ML, Vance J, Lam AW, Lesley SA, Zinn K, Garcia KC. Cell. 2020 Aug 20;182(4):1027-1043.e17. doi: 10.1016/j.cell.2020.07.025. PubMed 32822567.
Backbone
  Vector backbone: pD649
  Backbone size w/o insert (bp): 7153
  Vector type: Mammalian Expression
Growth in bacteria
  Bacterial resistance: Ampicillin, 100 μg/mL
  Growth temperature: 37°C
  Growth strain: DH5alpha
  Copy number: High Copy
Gene/Insert
  Gene/Insert name: NCAM2
  Species: H. sapiens (human)
  Insert size (bp): 2034
  Entrez Gene: NCAM2 (a.k.a. NCAM21)
  Promoter: CMV/SP6
  Tag / fusion protein: COMP5AP-AviTag-9xHis (C terminal on backbone)
  Cloning method: Restriction Enzyme; 5′ cloning site GCGGCCGC (not destroyed); 3′ cloning site GGCGCGCC (not destroyed)
  Sequencing primers: 5′ ATTTAGGTGACACTATAG; 3′ CGTCGCACTCCATCACGGTG
Resource information
  A portion of this plasmid was derived from a plasmid made by: synthesis by ThermoFisher
Terms and licenses: Academic/Nonprofit Terms; Industry Terms: Not Available to Industry
Depositor comments: Some plasmids in this collection may have an IS4-like element ISVsa5 family transposase upstream of the CMV promoter.
How to cite: pD649-HAsp-NCAM2-COMP5AP-AviTag-9xHis was a gift from Chris Garcia (Addgene plasmid # 157509 ; http://n2t.net/addgene:157509 ; RRID:Addgene_157509)
