[The description below was written by a language model from this plasmid's Addgene catalogue record and pLannotate feature annotations shown in this document.]
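Description:
pD649-HAsp-NCAM2-COMP5AP-AviTag-9xHis is a mammalian expression plasmid of about 9.2 kb, built on the pD649 backbone, that produces a secreted, multimerised form of the human NCAM2 extracellular domain. It is propagated in E. coli as a high-copy plasmid through a ColE1/pUC-type origin and is selected with ampicillin through the β-lactamase gene. The annotation also shows an SV40 early/EM7 promoter cassette driving a puromycin N-acetyltransferase sequence with an SV40 polyadenylation signal, which would allow selection in mammalian cells. Short fragments of KanR, lacZα, ble and the f1 origin appear to be non-functional remnants. The depositor notes that some plasmids in this collection may carry an IS4-like transposase insertion upstream of the CMV promoter; no such element appears in this feature table.

Expression is driven by the CMV immediate-early enhancer and promoter, followed by a fragment of CMV intron A and an SP6 promoter that can serve for in vitro transcription or as a sequencing primer site. The open reading frame begins with a signal peptide, named HAsp in the plasmid title although the annotation software matched it to an immunoglobulin heavy-chain leader. This leader directs the protein into the secretory pathway. The NCAM2 ectodomain, a synthesised insert of roughly 2 kb cloned between retained NotI and AscI sites, is fused at its C terminus to the coiled-coil region of rat cartilage oligomeric matrix protein. That region assembles the fusion into pentamers and so increases its binding avidity. Next come human placental alkaline phosphatase as an enzymatic reporter, an AviTag for site-specific biotinylation, and a polyhistidine tag for purification (9xHis by name, annotated as 8xHis). A bovine growth hormone polyadenylation signal ends the transcript. The construct belongs to a collection made for mapping extracellular interactions among human immunoglobulin-superfamily cell-surface proteins.
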