Features (pLannotate 1.2.2; 24 found; start..end, strand, type, name):
    119..143     -  CDS            KanR (fragment): aminoglycoside phosphotransferase; aph(3')-Ia; confers resistance to kanamycin
    254..842     +  rep_origin     ori: high-copy-number ColE1/pMB1/pBR322/pUC origin of replication
   1067..1084    +  terminator     rrnB T2 terminator (fragment): transcription terminator T2 from the E. coli rrnB gene
   1109..1128    -  CDS            lacZα (fragment): LacZα fragment of β-galactosidase; lacZ fragment
   1584..1600    +  protein_bind   lac operator: The lac repressor binds to the lac operator to inhibit transcription in E. coli. This inhibition can be relieved by adding lactose or isopropyl-β-D-thiogalactopyranoside (IPTG). lac repressor encoded by lacI
   1843..2146    +  enhancer       CMV enhancer: human cytomegalovirus immediate early enhancer
   2147..2350    +  promoter       CMV promoter: human cytomegalovirus (CMV) immediate early promoter
   2486..2529    +  intron         CMV intron (fragment): modified intron A from human cytomegalovirus
   2581..2599    +  promoter       SP6 promoter: promoter for bacteriophage SP6 RNA polymerase
   2603..2640    +  CDS            IgH signal sequence (fragment): signal sequence from the mouse immunoglobulin heavy chain variable region
   2728..4785    +  CDS            NCAM2 (fragment): NCAM2_HUMAN - Also known as NCAM21. Experimental evidence at protein level: Swiss-Prot protein existence level 1. May play important roles in selective fasciculation and zone- to-zone projection of the primary olfactory axons. From Homo sapiens (Human).
   4879..5058    +  CDS            Comp (fragment): COMP_RAT - Experimental evidence at protein level: Swiss-Prot protein existence level 1. May play a role in the structural integrity of cartilage via its interaction with other extracellular matrix proteins such as the collagens and fibronectin. Can mediate the interaction of chondrocytes with the cartilage extracellular matrix through interaction with cell surface integrin receptors. Could play a role in the pathogenesis of osteoarthritis. Potent suppressor of apoptosis in both primary chondrocytes and transformed cells. Suppresses apoptosis by blocking the activation of caspase-3 and by indu
   5046..6498    +  CDS            SEAP (fragment): secreted alkaline phosphatase from human placenta The natural enzyme has a C-terminal transmembrane sequence that is replaced by a GPI anchor.
   6523..6564    +  CDS            AviTag™ (fragment): peptide tag that allows for enzymatic biotinylation
   6568..6591    +  CDS            8xHis: 8xHis affinity tag
   6737..6848    +  polyA_signal   bGH poly(A) signal: bovine growth hormone polyadenylation signal
   6849..6957    +  rep_origin     f1 ori (fragment): f1 bacteriophage origin of replication; arrow indicates direction of (+) strand synthesis
   6971..7300    +  promoter       SV40 promoter: SV40 enhancer and early promoter
   7348..7395    +  promoter       EM7 promoter: synthetic bacterial promoter&nbsp
   7414..8013    +  CDS            PuroR (fragment): puromycin N-acetyltransferase; pac from Streptomyces; confers resistance to puromycin
   8023..8148    +  CDS            ble (fragment): BLE_KLEPN - Experimental evidence at protein level: Swiss-Prot protein existence level 1. Binding protein with a strong affinity to the bleomycin family of antibiotics. Binds to CL990; an antimitotic-antibiotic compound. From Klebsiella pneumoniae.
   8143..8264    +  polyA_signal   SV40 poly(A) signal: SV40 polyadenylation signal
   8317..9177    -  CDS            AmpR: β-lactamase; bla; confers resistance to ampicillin, carbenicillin, and related antibiotics
   9180..89      -  promoter       AmpR promoter (fragment) (across the origin): bla
>Addgene plasmid #157509 | pD649-HAsp-NCAM2-COMP5AP-AviTag-9xHis | depositor full sequence | sequence record 304127 | Full Sequence
TTTCAATATTATTGAAGCATTTATCAGGGTTATTGTCTCATGAGCGGATACATATTTGAATGTATTTAGA
AAAATAAACAAATAGGGGTCAGTGTTACAACCAATTAACCAATTCTGAACATTATCGCGAGCCCATTTAT
ACCTGAATATGGCTCATAACACCCCTTGCTCATGACCAAAATCCCTTAACGTGAGTTACGCGCGCGTCGT
TCCACTGAGCGTCAGACCCCGTAGAAAAGATCAAAGGATCTTCTTGAGATCCTTTTTTTCTGCGCGTAAT
CTGCTGCTTGCAAACAAAAAAACCACCGCTACCAGCGGTGGTTTGTTTGCCGGATCAAGAGCTACCAACT
CTTTTTCCGAAGGTAACTGGCTTCAGCAGAGCGCAGATACCAAATACTGTTCTTCTAGTGTAGCCGTAGT
TAGCCCACCACTTCAAGAACTCTGTAGCACCGCCTACATACCTCGCTCTGCTAATCCTGTTACCAGTGGC
TGCTGCCAGTGGCGATAAGTCGTGTCTTACCGGGTTGGACTCAAGACGATAGTTACCGGATAAGGCGCAG
CGGTCGGGCTGAACGGGGGGTTCGTGCACACAGCCCAGCTTGGAGCGAACGACCTACACCGAACTGAGAT
ACCTACAGCGTGAGCTATGAGAAAGCGCCACGCTTCCCGAAGGGAGAAAGGCGGACAGGTATCCGGTAAG
CGGCAGGGTCGGAACAGGAGAGCGCACGAGGGAGCTTCCAGGGGGAAACGCCTGGTATCTTTATAGTCCT
GTCGGGTTTCGCCACCTCTGACTTGAGCGTCGATTTTTGTGATGCTCGTCAGGGGGGCGGAGCCTATGGA
AAAACGCCAGCAACGCGGCCTTTTTACGGTTCCTGGCCTTTTGCTGGCCTTTTGCTCACATGTTCTTTCC
TGCGTTATCCCCTGATTCTGTGGATAACCGTATTACCGCCTTTGAGTGAGCTGATACCGCTCGCCGCAGC
CGAACGACCGAGCGCAGCGAGTCAGTGAGCGAGGAAGCGGAAGGCGAGAGTAGGGAACTGCCAGGCATCA
AACTAAGCAGAAGGCCCCTGACGGATGGCCTTTTTGCGTTTCTACAAACTCTTTCTGTGTTGTAAAACGA
CGGCCAGTCTTAAGCTCGGGCCCCCTGGGCGGTTCTGATAACGAGTAATCGTTAATCCGCAAATAACGTA
AAAACCCGCTTCGGCGGGTTTTTTTATGGGGGGAGTTTAGGGAAAGAGCATTTGTCAGAATATTTAAGGG
CGCCTGTCACTTTGCTTGATATATGAGAATTATTTAACCTTATAAATGAGAAAAAAGCAACGCACTTTAA
ATAAGATACGTTGCTTTTTCGATTGATGAACACCTATAATTAAACTATTCATCTATTATTTATGATTTTT
TGTATATACAATATTTCTAGTTTGTTAAAGAGAATTAAGAAAATAAATCTCGAAAATAATAAAGGGAAAA
TCAGTTTTTGATATCAAAATTATACATGTCAACGATAATACAAAATATAATACAAACTATAAGATGTTAT
CAGTATTTATTATCATTTAGAATAAATTTTGTGTCGCCCTTAATTGTGAGCGGATAACAATTACGAGCTT
CATGCACAGTGGCGTTGACTCAATATTGGCCATTAGCCATATTATTCATTGGTTATATAGCATAAATCAA
TATTGGCTATTGGCCATTGCATACGTTGTATCTATATCATAATATGTACATTTATATTGGCTCATGTCCA
ATATGACCGCCATGTTGGCATTGATTATTGACTAGTTATTAATAGTAATCAATTACGGGGTCATTAGTTC
ATAGCCCATATATGGAGTTCCGCGTTACATAACTTACGGTAAATGGCCCGCCTGGCTGACCGCCCAACGA
CCCCCGCCCATTGACGTCAATAATGACGTATGTTCCCATAGTAACGCCAATAGGGACTTTCCATTGACGT
CAATGGGTGGAGTATTTACGGTAAACTGCCCACTTGGCAGTACATCAAGTGTATCATATGCCAAGTACGC
CCCCTATTGACGTCAATGACGGTAAATGGCCCGCCTGGCATTATGCCCAGTACATGACCTTATGGGACTT
TCCTACTTGGCAGTACATCTACGTATTAGTCATCGCTATTACCATGGTGATGCGGTTTTGGCAGTACATC
AATGGGCGTGGATAGCGGTTTGACTCACGGGGATTTCCAAGTCTCCACCCCATTGACGTCAATGGGAGTT
TGTTTTGGCACCAAAATCAACGGGACTTTCCAAAATGTCGTAACAACTCCGCCCCATTGACGCAAATGGG
CGGTAGGCGTGTACGGTGGGAGGTCTATATAAGCAGAGCTCGTTTAGTGAACCGTCAGATCGCCTGGAGA
CGCCATCCACGCTGTTTTGACCTCCATAGAAGACACCGGGACCGATCCAGCCTCCGCGGCCGGGAACGGT
GCATTGGAACGCGGATTCCCCGTGCCAAGAGTGACGTAAGTACCGCCTATAGAGTCTATAGGCCCACCCC
CTTGGCTTCGTTAGAACGCGGCTACAATTAATACATAACCTTATGTATCATACACATACGATTTAGGTGA
CACTATAGAATAACATCCACTTTGCCTTTCTCTCCACAGGTGTCCACTCCCAGGTCCAACTGCACCTCGG
TTCTATCGAAAACGCGCCTGCTAGCGCCACCATGAAGACCATCATTGCCCTGAGCTACATCTTCTGCCTG
GTGTTCGCTGCGGCCGCCTTGCTGCAAGTGACAATCAGCCTGAGCAAGGTGGAACTGAGCGTGGGCGAGA
GCAAGTTCTTCACCTGTACAGCCATCGGCGAGCCCGAGAGCATCGACTGGTATAATCCTCAGGGCGAGAA
GATCATCAGCACCCAGCGAGTGGTGGTGCAGAAAGAGGGCGTCAGAAGCCGGCTGACCATCTACAACGCC
AACATCGAGGACGCCGGCATCTACAGATGCCAGGCCACAGATGCTAAGGGCCAGACACAAGAGGCCACCG
TGGTGCTGGAAATCTACCAGAAGCTGACCTTCCGCGAGGTGGTGTCCCCTCAAGAGTTCAAGCAGGGCGA
AGATGCCGAGGTCGTGTGCAGAGTGTCTAGCTCTCCTGCTCCTGCCGTGTCCTGGCTGTACCACAATGAG
GAAGTGACCACCATCAGCGACAACAGATTCGCCATGCTGGCCAACAACAACCTGCAGATCCTGAACATCA
ACAAGAGCGACGAGGGAATCTATCGCTGCGAGGGCAGAGTGGAAGCCAGAGGCGAGATCGACTTCCGGGA
CATCATCGTGATCGTGAACGTGCCACCAGCCATCAGCATGCCCCAGAAGTCCTTTAACGCCACCGCCGAG
AGGGGCGAAGAGATGACCTTTAGCTGTAGAGCCAGCGGCTCTCCCGAGCCTGCCATCAGCTGGTTCAGAA
ACGGCAAGCTGATCGAGGAAAACGAGAAGTACATCCTGAAGGGCAGCAACACCGAGCTGACCGTGCGGAA
CATCATCAACTCTGACGGCGGACCCTACGTGTGCAGGGCCACAAACAAAGCTGGCGAGGATGAGAAGCAG
GCCTTCCTCCAGGTGTTCGTGCAGCCCCACATCATCCAGCTGAAGAACGAGACAACCTACGAGAACGGCC
AAGTGACCCTCGTGTGTGATGCCGAAGGCGAGCCCATTCCTGAGATCACCTGGAAGAGAGCCGTGGACGG
CTTCACCTTTACCGAGGGCGATAAGTCCCTGGACGGCCGGATTGAAGTGAAGGGCCAGCACGGATCTAGC
AGCCTGCACATCAAGGACGTGAAGCTGAGCGACAGCGGCAGATACGATTGTGAAGCCGCCAGCAGAATCG
GCGGCCACCAGAAATCCATGTACCTGGACATCGAGTACGCTCCCAAGTTCATCTCCAACCAGACAATCTA
CTACAGCTGGGAGGGCAACCCCATCAACATCAGCTGCGACGTGAAGTCCAATCCTCCTGCCAGCATCCAC
TGGCGGAGAGACAAACTGGTGCTGCCCGCCAAGAACACCACCAACCTGAAAACCTACAGCACCGGCCGGA
AGATGATCCTGGAAATCGCCCCTACCTCCGACAACGACTTCGGCCGGTATAATTGCACCGCCACCAACCA
CATCGGCACCCGGTTCCAAGAGTACATTCTGGCCCTGGCCGATGTGCCTAGCAGCCCTTATGGCGTGAAG
ATTATCGAGCTGAGCCAGACCACCGCCAAGGTGTCCTTCAACAAGCCTGATTCTCACGGCGGCGTGCCCA
TCCACCATTATCAGGTGGACGTGAAAGAGGTGGCCAGCGAGATCTGGAAGATCGTGCGATCTCATGGCGT
GCAGACCATGGTGGTGCTGAACAACCTGGAACCTAACACCACATACGAGATCAGAGTGGCCGCTGTGAAC
GGCAAAGGCCAGGGCGATTACAGCAAGATCGAGATCTTTCAGACCCTGCCTGTGCGCGAGCCTTCTCCAC
CTTCTATTCACGGCCAGCCAAGCAGCGGCAAGTCCTTCAAGCTGAGCATCACCAAGCAGGACGATGGCGG
AGCCCCTATCCTCGAGTATATCGTGAAGTACCGGTCCAAGGACAAAGAGGACCAGTGGCTGGAAAAGAAG
GTGCAGGGAAACAAGGACCACATCATTCTGGAACATCTGCAGTGGACCATGGGCTACGAGGTGCAGATCA
CCGCCGCCAATAGACTGGGCTACAGCGAGCCTACCGTGTACGAGTTCTCCATGCCTCCTAAGCCGAACAT
CATTAAGGACACCCTGTTCAATGGCGCGCCGGAAGATCAAGTTGATCCAAGATTGATTGATGGCAAGGGC
GGATCTCTGGAGGTGCTGTTCCAGGGACCAGGCGGAAGCGGCAATCCCGGCGGCGATCTGGCCCCCCAGA
TGCTGCGCGAGCTGCAGGAGACCAATGCCGCCCTGCAGGACGTGCGCGAGCTGCTGCGCCACCGCGTGAA
GGAGATCACCTTCCTGAAGAACACCGTGATGGAGTGCGACGCCTGCGGTATGCAGCCCTCTAGAGGCTCC
GGCTCCATCATCCCAGTTGAGGAGGAGAACCCGGACTTCTGGAACCGCGAGGCAGCCGAGGCCCTGGGTG
CCGCCAAGAAGCTGCAGCCTGCACAGACAGCCGCCAAGAACCTCATCATCTTCCTGGGCGATGGGATGGG
GGTGTCTACGGTGACAGCTGCCAGGATCCTAAAAGGGCAGAAGAAGGACAAACTGGGGCCTGAGATACCC
CTGGCCATGGACCGCTTCCCATATGTGGCTCTGTCCAAGACATACAATGTAGACAAACATGTGCCAGACA
GTGGAGCCACAGCCACGGCCTACCTGTGCGGGGTCAAGGGCAACTTCCAGACCATTGGCTTGAGTGCAGC
CGCCCGCTTTAACCAGTGCAACACGACACGCGGCAACGAGGTCATCTCCGTGATGAATCGGGCCAAGAAA
GCAGGGAAGTCAGTGGGAGTGGTAACCACCACACGAGTGCAGCACGCCTCGCCAGCCGGCACCTACGCCC
ACACGGTGAACCGCAACTGGTACTCGGACGCCGACGTGCCTGCCTCGGCCCGCCAGGAGGGGTGCCAGGA
CATCGCTACGCAGCTCATCTCCAACATGGACATTGACGTGATCCTAGGTGGAGGCCGAAAGTACATGTTT
CGCATGGGAACCCCAGACCCTGAGTACCCAGATGACTACAGCCAAGGTGGGACCAGGCTGGACGGGAAGA
ATCTGGTGCAGGAATGGCTGGCGAAGCGCCAGGGTGCCCGGTATGTGTGGAACCGCACTGAGCTCATGCA
GGCTTCCCTGGACCCGTCTGTGACCCATCTCATGGGTCTCTTTGAGCCTGGAGACATGAAATACGAGATC
CACCGAGACTCCACACTGGACCCCTCCCTGATGGAGATGACAGAGGCTGCCCTGCGCCTGCTGAGCAGGA
ACCCCCGCGGCTTCTTCCTCTTCGTGGAGGGTGGTCGCATCGACCATGGTCATCATGAAAGCAGGGCTTA
CCGGGCACTGACTGAGACGATCATGTTCGACGACGCCATTGAGAGGGCGGGCCAGCTCACCAGCGAGGAG
GACACGCTGAGCCTCGTCACTGCCGACCACTCCCACGTCTTCTCCTTCGGAGGCTACCCCCTGCGAGGGA
GCTCCATCTTCGGGCTGGCCCCTGGCAAGGCCCGGGACAGGAAGGCCTACACGGTCCTCCTATACGGAAA
CGGTCCAGGCTATGTGCTCAAGGACGGCGCCCGGCCGGATGTTACCGAGAGCGAGAGCGGGAGCCCCGAG
TATCGGCAGCAGTCAGCAGTGCCCCTGGACGAAGAGACCCACGCAGGCGAGGACGTGGCGGTGTTCGCGC
GCGGCCCGCAGGCGCACCTGGTTCACGGCGTGCAGGAGCAGACCTTCATAGCGCACGTCATGGCCTTCGC
CGCCTGCCTGGAGCCCTACACCGCCTGCGACCTGGCGCCCCCCGCCGGCACCACCGACGCCGCGCACCCG
GGTGGCGGAGGACTGAACGACATCTTCGAGGCTCAGAAAATCGAATGGCACGAACATCACCATCACCATC
ACCATCACCATTAAGGCCGGCCTGTAGTCACTGGCACAACGCGTTACCCGGTAAGCCAATCGGGTATACA
CGGTCGTCATACTGCAGACAGGGTTCTTCTACTTTGCAAGATAGTCTTGAGTAGTAAAATAAATAGATAG
AGAAAATCAGCCTCGACTGTGCCTTCTAGTTGCCAGCCATCTGTTGTTTGCCCCTCCCCCGTGCCTTCCT
TGACCCTGGAAGGTGCCACTCCCACTGTCCTTTCCTAATAAAATGAGGAAATTGCATCACAACACTCAAC
CCTATCTCGGTCTATTCTTTTGATTTATAAGGGATTTTGCCGATTTCGGCCTATTGGTTAAAAAATGAGC
TGATTTAACAAAAATTTAACGCGAATTAATTCTGTGGAATGTGTGTCAGTTAGGGTGTGGAAAGTCCCCA
GGCTCCCCAGCAGGCAGAAGTATGCAAAGCATGCATCTCAATTAGTCAGCAACCAGGTGTGGAAAGTCCC
CAGGCTCCCCAGCAGGCAGAAGTATGCAAAGCATGCATCTCAATTAGTCAGCAACCATAGTCCCGCCCCT
AACTCCGCCCATCCCGCCCCTAACTCCGCCCAGTTCCGCCCATTCTCCGCCCCATGGCTGACTAATTTTT
TTTATTTATGCAGAGGCCGAGGCCGCCTCTGCCTCTGAGCTATTCCAGAAGTAGTGAGGAGGCTTTTTTG
GAGGCCTAGGCTTTTGCAAAAAGCTCCCGGGAGCTTGTATATCCATTTTCGGATCTGATCAGCACGTGTT
GACAATTAATCATCGGCATAGTATATCGGCATAGTATAATACGACAAGGTGAGGAACTAAACCATGACCG
AGTACAAGCCCACGGTGCGCCTCGCCACCCGCGACGACGTCCCCAGGGCCGTACGCACCCTCGCCGCCGC
GTTCGCCGACTACCCCGCCACGCGCCACACCGTCGATCCGGACCGCCACATCGAGCGGGTCACCGAGCTG
CAAGAACTCTTCCTCACGCGCGTCGGGCTCGACATCGGCAAGGTGTGGGTCGCGGACGACGGCGCCGCGG
TGGCGGTCTGGACCACGCCGGAGAGCGTCGAAGCGGGGGCGGTGTTCGCCGAGATCGGCCCGCGCATGGC
CGAGTTGAGCGGTTCCCGGCTGGCCGCGCAGCAACAGATGGAAGGCCTCCTGGCGCCGCACCGGCCCAAG
GAGCCCGCGTGGTTCCTGGCCACCGTCGGCGTCTCGCCCGACCACCAGGGCAAGGGTCTGGGCAGCGCCG
TCGTGCTCCCCGGAGTGGAGGCGGCCGAGCGCGCCGGGGTGCCCGCCTTCCTGGAGACATCCGCGCCCCG
CAACCTCCCCTTCTACGAGCGGCTCGGCTTCACCGTCACCGCCGACGTCGAGGTGCCCGAAGGACCGCGC
ACCTGGTGCATGACCCGCAAGCCCGGTGCCTGACACGTGCTACGAGATTTCGATTCCACCGCCGCCTTCT
ATGAAAGGTTGGGCTTCGGAATCGTTTTCCGGGACGCCGGCTGGATGATCCTCCAGCGCGGGGATCTCAT
GCTGGAGTTCTTCGCCCACCCCAACTTGTTTATTGCAGCTTATAATGGTTACAAATAAAGCAATAGCATC
ACAAATTTCACAAATAAAGCATTTTTTTCACTGCATTCTAGTTGTGGTTTGTCCAAACTCATCAATGTAT
CTTATCATGTCTGTATACCGTCGACCTCTAGCTAGAGCTTGGCGTAATCATGGTCATTACCAATGCTTAA
TCAGTGAGGCACCTATCTCAGCGATCTGTCTATTTCGTTCATCCATAGTTGCCTGACTCCCCGTCGTGTA
GATAACTACGATACGGGAGGGCTTACCATCTGGCCCCAGCGCTGCGATGATACCGCGAGAACCACGCTCA
CCGGCTCCGGATTTATCAGCAATAAACCAGCCAGCCGGAAGGGCCGAGCGCAGAAGTGGTCCTGCAACTT
TATCCGCCTCCATCCAGTCTATTAATTGTTGCCGGGAAGCTAGAGTAAGTAGTTCGCCAGTTAATAGTTT
GCGCAACGTTGTTGCCATCGCTACAGGCATCGTGGTGTCACGCTCGTCGTTTGGTATGGCTTCATTCAGC
TCCGGTTCCCAACGATCAAGGCGAGTTACATGATCCCCCATGTTGTGCAAAAAAGCGGTTAGCTCCTTCG
GTCCTCCGATCGTTGTCAGAAGTAAGTTGGCCGCAGTGTTATCACTCATGGTTATGGCAGCACTGCATAA
TTCTCTTACTGTCATGCCATCCGTAAGATGCTTTTCTGTGACTGGTGAGTACTCAACCAAGTCATTCTGA
GAATAGTGTATGCGGCGACCGAGTTGCTCTTGCCCGGCGTCAATACGGGATAATACCGCGCCACATAGCA
GAACTTTAAAAGTGCTCATCATTGGAAAACGTTCTTCGGGGCGAAAACTCTCAAGGATCTTACCGCTGTT
GAGATCCAGTTCGATGTAACCCACTCGTGCACCCAACTGATCTTCAGCATCTTTTACTTTCACCAGCGTT
TCTGGGTGAGCAAAAACAGGAAGGCAAAATGCCGCAAAAAAGGGAATAAGGGCGACACGGAAATGTTGAA
TACTCATATTCTTCCTT
