>Addgene plasmid #157509 | pD649-HAsp-NCAM2-COMP5AP-AviTag-9xHis | depositor partial sequence | sequence record 304128 | insert (extracellular domain)
TTGCTGCAAGTGACAATCAGCCTGAGCAAGGTGGAACTGAGCGTGGGCGAGAGCAAGTTCTTCACCTGTA
CAGCCATCGGCGAGCCCGAGAGCATCGACTGGTATAATCCTCAGGGCGAGAAGATCATCAGCACCCAGCG
AGTGGTGGTGCAGAAAGAGGGCGTCAGAAGCCGGCTGACCATCTACAACGCCAACATCGAGGACGCCGGC
ATCTACAGATGCCAGGCCACAGATGCTAAGGGCCAGACACAAGAGGCCACCGTGGTGCTGGAAATCTACC
AGAAGCTGACCTTCCGCGAGGTGGTGTCCCCTCAAGAGTTCAAGCAGGGCGAAGATGCCGAGGTCGTGTG
CAGAGTGTCTAGCTCTCCTGCTCCTGCCGTGTCCTGGCTGTACCACAATGAGGAAGTGACCACCATCAGC
GACAACAGATTCGCCATGCTGGCCAACAACAACCTGCAGATCCTGAACATCAACAAGAGCGACGAGGGAA
TCTATCGCTGCGAGGGCAGAGTGGAAGCCAGAGGCGAGATCGACTTCCGGGACATCATCGTGATCGTGAA
CGTGCCACCAGCCATCAGCATGCCCCAGAAGTCCTTTAACGCCACCGCCGAGAGGGGCGAAGAGATGACC
TTTAGCTGTAGAGCCAGCGGCTCTCCCGAGCCTGCCATCAGCTGGTTCAGAAACGGCAAGCTGATCGAGG
AAAACGAGAAGTACATCCTGAAGGGCAGCAACACCGAGCTGACCGTGCGGAACATCATCAACTCTGACGG
CGGACCCTACGTGTGCAGGGCCACAAACAAAGCTGGCGAGGATGAGAAGCAGGCCTTCCTCCAGGTGTTC
GTGCAGCCCCACATCATCCAGCTGAAGAACGAGACAACCTACGAGAACGGCCAAGTGACCCTCGTGTGTG
ATGCCGAAGGCGAGCCCATTCCTGAGATCACCTGGAAGAGAGCCGTGGACGGCTTCACCTTTACCGAGGG
CGATAAGTCCCTGGACGGCCGGATTGAAGTGAAGGGCCAGCACGGATCTAGCAGCCTGCACATCAAGGAC
GTGAAGCTGAGCGACAGCGGCAGATACGATTGTGAAGCCGCCAGCAGAATCGGCGGCCACCAGAAATCCA
TGTACCTGGACATCGAGTACGCTCCCAAGTTCATCTCCAACCAGACAATCTACTACAGCTGGGAGGGCAA
CCCCATCAACATCAGCTGCGACGTGAAGTCCAATCCTCCTGCCAGCATCCACTGGCGGAGAGACAAACTG
GTGCTGCCCGCCAAGAACACCACCAACCTGAAAACCTACAGCACCGGCCGGAAGATGATCCTGGAAATCG
CCCCTACCTCCGACAACGACTTCGGCCGGTATAATTGCACCGCCACCAACCACATCGGCACCCGGTTCCA
AGAGTACATTCTGGCCCTGGCCGATGTGCCTAGCAGCCCTTATGGCGTGAAGATTATCGAGCTGAGCCAG
ACCACCGCCAAGGTGTCCTTCAACAAGCCTGATTCTCACGGCGGCGTGCCCATCCACCATTATCAGGTGG
ACGTGAAAGAGGTGGCCAGCGAGATCTGGAAGATCGTGCGATCTCATGGCGTGCAGACCATGGTGGTGCT
GAACAACCTGGAACCTAACACCACATACGAGATCAGAGTGGCCGCTGTGAACGGCAAAGGCCAGGGCGAT
TACAGCAAGATCGAGATCTTTCAGACCCTGCCTGTGCGCGAGCCTTCTCCACCTTCTATTCACGGCCAGC
CAAGCAGCGGCAAGTCCTTCAAGCTGAGCATCACCAAGCAGGACGATGGCGGAGCCCCTATCCTCGAGTA
TATCGTGAAGTACCGGTCCAAGGACAAAGAGGACCAGTGGCTGGAAAAGAAGGTGCAGGGAAACAAGGAC
CACATCATTCTGGAACATCTGCAGTGGACCATGGGCTACGAGGTGCAGATCACCGCCGCCAATAGACTGG
GCTACAGCGAGCCTACCGTGTACGAGTTCTCCATGCCTCCTAAGCCGAACATCATTAAGGACACCCTGTT
CAAT
